>Addgene plasmid #60362 | pEGFP-N1-FUS/TLS-FLAGC | addgene full sequence | sequence record 356956 | Addgene NGS Result
CGCGTGATTACAAGGATGACGACGATAAGCCACCGGTCGCCACCATGGTGAGCAAGGGCGAGGAGCTGTT
CACCGGGGTGGTGCCCATCCTGGTCGAGCTGGACGGCGACGTAAACGGCCACAAGTTCAGCGTGTCCGGC
GAGGGCGAGGGCGATGCCACCTACGGCAAGCTGACCCTGAAGTTCATCTGCACCACCGGCAAGCTGCCCG
TGCCCTGGCCCACCCTCGTGACCACCCTGACCTACGGCGTGCAGTGCTTCAGCCGCTACCCCGACCACAT
GAAGCAGCACGACTTCTTCAAGTCCGCCATGCCCGAAGGCTACGTCCAGGAGCGCACCATCTTCTTCAAG
GACGACGGCAACTACAAGACCCGCGCCGAGGTGAAGTTCGAGGGCGACACCCTGGTGAACCGCATCGAGC
TGAAGGGCATCGACTTCAAGGAGGACGGCAACATCCTGGGGCACAAGCTGGAGTACAACTACAACAGCCA
CAACGTCTATATCATGGCCGACAAGCAGAAGAACGGCATCAAGGTGAACTTCAAGATCCGCCACAACATC
GAGGACGGCAGCGTGCAGCTCGCCGACCACTACCAGCAGAACACCCCCATCGGCGACGGCCCCGTGCTGC
TGCCCGACAACCACTACCTGAGCACCCAGTCCGCCCTGAGCAAAGACCCCAACGAGAAGCGCGATCACAT
GGTCCTGCTGGAGTTCGTGACCGCCGCCGGGATCACTCTCGGCATGGACGAGCTGTACAAGTAAAGCGGC
CGCGACTCTAGATCATAATCAGCCATACCACATTTGTAGAGGTTTTACTTGCTTTAAAAAACCTCCCACA
CCTCCCCCTGAACCTGAAACATAAAATGAATGCAATTGTTGTTGTTAACTTGTTTATTGCAGCTTATAAT
GGTTACAAATAAAGCAATAGCATCACAAATTTCACAAATAAAGCATTTTTTTCACTGCATTCTAGTTGTG
GTTTGTCCAAACTCATCAATGTATCTTAAGGCGTAAATTGTAAGCGTTAATATTTTGTTAAAATTCGCGT
TAAATTTTTGTTAAATCAGCTCATTTTTTAACCAATAGGCCGAAATCGGCAAAATCCCTTATAAATCAAA
AGAATAGACCGAGATAGGGT
[37 nt withheld, positions 1141-1177]
AAAGAACGTGGACTCCAACGTCAAAGG
[49 nt withheld, positions 1205-1253]
T
[91 nt withheld, positions 1255-1345]
G
[124 nt withheld, positions 1347-1470]
CAGGTGGCACTTTTCGGGGAAATGTGCGCGGAACCCCTATTTGTTTATTTTTCTAAATACATTCAAATAT
GTATCCGCTCATGAGACAATAACCCTGATAAATGCTTCAATAATATTGAAAAAGGAAGAGTCCTGAGGCG
GAAAGAACCAGCTGTGGAATGTGTGTCAGTTAGGGTGTGGAAAGTCCCCAGGCTCCCCAGCAGGCAGAAG
TATGCAAAGCATGCATCTCAATTAGTCAGCAACCAGGTGTGGAAAGTCCCCAGGCTCCCCAGCAGGCAGA
AGTATGCAAAGCATGCATCTCAATTAGTCAGCAACCATAGTCCCGCCCCTAACTCCGCCCATCCCGCCCC
TAACTCCGCCCAGTTCCGCCCATTCTCCGCCCCATGGCTGACTAATTTTTTTTATTTATGCAGAGGCCGA
GGCCGCCTCGGCCTCTGAGCTATTCCAGAAGTAGTGAGGAGGCTTTTTTGGAGGCCTAGGCTTTTGCAAA
GATCGATCAAGAGACAGGATGAGGATCGTTTCGCATGATTGAACAAGATGGATTGCACGCAGGTTCTCCG
GCCGCTTGGGTGGAGAGGCTATTCGGCTATGACTGGGCACAACAGACAATCGGCTGCTCTGATGCCGCCG
TGTTCCGGCTGTCAGCGCAGGGGCGCCCGGTTCTTTTTGTCAAGACCGACCTGTCCGGTGCCCTGAATGA
ACTGCAAGACGAGGCAGCGCGGCTATCGTGGCTGGCCACGACGGGCGTTCCTTGCGCAGCTGTGCTCGAC
GTTGTCACTGAAGCGGGAAGGGACTGGCTGCTATTGGGCGAAGTGCCGGGGCAGGATCTCCTGTCATCTC
ACCTTGCTCCTGCCGAGAAAGTATCCATCATGGCTGATGCAATGCGGCGGCTGCATACGCTTGATCCGGC
TACCTGCCCATTCGACCACCAAGCGAAACATCGCATCGAGCGAGCACGTACTCGGATGGAAGCCGGTCTT
GTCGATCAGGATGATCTGGACGAAGAGCATCAGGGGCTCGCGCCAGCCGAACTGTTCGCCAGGCTCAAGG
CGAGCATGCCCGACGGCGAGGATCTCGTCGTGACCCATGGCGATGCCTGCTTGCCGAATATCATGGTGGA
AAATGGCCGCTTTTCTGGATTCATCGACTGTGGCCGGCTGGGTGTGGCGGACCGCTATCAGGACATAGCG
TTGGCTACCCGTGATATTGCTGAAGAGCTTGGCGGCGAATGGGCTGACCGCTTCCTCGTGCTTTACGGTA
TCGCCGCTCCCGATTCGCAGCGCATCGCCTTCTATCGCCTTCTTGACGAGTTCTTCTGAGCGGGACTCTG
GGGTTCGAAATGACCGACCAAGCGACGCCCAACCTGCCATCACGAGATTTCGATTCCACCGCCGCCTTCT
ATGAAAGGTTGGGCTTCGGAATCGTTTTCCGGGACGCCGGCTGGATGATCCTCCAGCGCGGGGATCTCAT
GCTGGAGTTCTTCGCCCACCCTAGGGGGAGGCTAACTGAAACACGGAAGGAGACAATACCGGAAGGAACC
CGCGCTATGACGGCAATAAAAAGACAGAATAAAACGCACGGTGTTGGGTCGTTTGTTCATAAACGCGGGG
TTCGGTCCCAGGGCTGGCACTCTGTCGATACCCCACCGAGACCCCATTGGGGCCAATACGCCCGCGTTTC
TTCCTTTTCCCCACCCCACCCCCCAAGTTCGGGTGAAGGCCCAGGGCTCGCAGCCAACGTCGGGGCGGCA
GGCCCTGCCATAGCCTCAGGTTACTCATATATACTTTAGATTGATTTAAAACTTCATTTTTAATTTAAAA
GGATCTAGGTGAAGATCCTTTTTGATAATCTCATGACCAAAATCCCTTAACGTGAGTTTTCGTTCCACTG
AGCGTCAGACCCCGTAGAAAAGATCAAAGGATCTTCTTGAGATCCTTTTTTTCTGCGCGTAATCTGCTGC
TTGCAAACAAAAAAACCACCGCTACCAGCGGTGGTTTGTTTGCCGGATCAAGAGCTACCAACTCTTTTTC
CGAAGGTAACTGGCTTCAGCAGAGCGCAGATACCAAATACTGTTCTTCTAGTGTAGCCGTAGTTAGGCCA
CCACTTCAAGAACTCTGTAGCACCGCCTACATACCTCGCTCTGCTAATCCTGTTACCAGTGGCTGCTGCC
AGTGGCGATAAGTCGTGTCTTACCGGGTTGGACTCAAGACGATAGTTACCGGATAAGGCGCAGCGGTCGG
GCTGAACGGGGGGTTCGTGCACACAGCCCAGCTTGGAGCGAACGACCTACACCGAACTGAGATACCTACA
GCGTGAGCTATGAGAAAGCGCCACGCTTCCCGAAGGGAGAAAGGCGGACAGGTATCCGGTAAGCGGCAGG
GTCGGAACAGGAGAGCGCACGAGGGAGCTTCCAGGGGGAAACGCCTGGTATCTTTATAGTCCTGTCGGGT
TTCGCCACCTCTGACTTGAGCGTCGATTTTTGTGATGCTCGTCAGGGGGGCGGAGCCTATGGAAAAACGC
CAGCAACGCGGCCTTTTTACGGTTCCTGGCCTTTTGCTGGCCTTTTGCTCACATGTTCTTTCCTGCGTTA
TCCCCTGATTCTGTGGATAACCGTATTACCGCCATGCATTAGTTATTAATAGTAATCAATTACGGGGTCA
TTAGTTCATAGCCCATATATGGAGTTCCGCGTTACATAACTTACGGTAAATGGCCCGCCTGGCTGACCGC
CCAACGACCCCCGCCCATTGACGTCAATAATGACGTATGTTCCCATAGTAACGCCAATAGGGACTTTCCA
TTGACGTCAATGGGTGGAGTATTTACGGTAAACTGCCCACTTGGCAGTACATCAAGTGTATCATATGCCA
AGTACGCCCCCTATTGACGTCAATGACGGTAAATGGCCCGCCTGGCATTATGCCCAGTACATGACCTTAT
GGGACTTTCCTACTTGGCAGTACATCTACGTATTAGTCATCGCTATTACCATGGTGATGCGGTTTTGGCA
GTACATCAATGGGCGTGGATAGCGGTTTGACTCACGGGGATTTCCAAGTCTCCACCCCATTGACGTCAAT
GGGAGTTTGTTTTGGCACCAAAATCAACGGGACTTTCCAAAATGTCGTAACAACTCCGCCCCATTGACGC
AAATGGGCGGTAGGCGTGTACGGTGGGAGGTCTATATAAGCAGAGCTGGTTTAGTGAACCGTCAGATCCG
CTAGCGCTACCGGACTCAGATCTCGAGCTCAAGCTTCGAATTCTGCAGTCGACGGTACCGCGGGCCCGGG
ATCCGCCGCCACCATGGCCTCAAACGATTATACCCAACAAGCAACCCAAAGCTATGGGGCCTACCCCACC
CAGCCCGGGCAGGGCTATTCCCAGCAGAGCAGTCAGCCCTACGGACAGCAGAGTTACAGTGGTTATAGCC
AGTCCACGGACACTTCAGGCTATGGCCAGAGCAGCTATTCTTCTTATGGCCAGAGCCAGAACACAGGCTA
TGGAACTCAGTCAACTCCCCAGGGATATGGCTCGACTGGCGGCTATGGCAGTAGCCAGAGCTCCCAATCG
TCTTACGGGCAGCAGTCCTCCTATCCTGGCTATGGCCAGCAGCCAGCTCCCAGCAGCACCTCGGGAAGTT
ACGGTAGCAGTTCTCAGAGCAGCAGCTATGGGCAGCCCCAGAGTGGGAGCTACAGCCAGCAGCCTAGCTA
TGGTGGACAGCAGCAAAGCTATGGACAGCAGCAAAGCTATAATCCCCCTCAGGGCTATGGACAGCAGAAC
CAGTACAACAGCAGCAGTGGTGGTGGAGGTGGAGGTGGAGGTGGAGGTAACTATGGCCAAGATCAATCCT
CCATGAGTAGTGGTGGTGGCAGTGGTGGCGGTTATGGCAATCAAGACCAGAGTGGTGGAGGTGGCAGCGG
TGGCTATGGACAGCAGGACCGTGGAGGCCGCGGCAGGGGTGGCAGTGGTGGCGGCGGCGGCGGCGGCGGT
GGTGGTTACAACCGCAGCAGTGGTGGCTATGAACCCAGAGGTCGTGGAGGTGGCCGTGGAGGCAGAGGTG
GCATGGGCGGAAGTGACCGTGGTGGCTTCAATAAATTTGGTGGCCCTCGGGACCAAGGATCACGTCATGA
CTCCGAACAGGATAATTCAGACAACAACACCATCTTTGTGCAAGGCCTGGGTGAGAATGTTACAATTGAG
TCTGTGGCTGATTACTTCAAGCAGATTGGTATTATTAAGACAAACAAGAAAACGGGACAGCCCATGATTA
ATTTGTACACAGACAGGGAAACTGGCAAGCTGAAGGGAGAGGCAACGGTCTCTTTTGATGACCCACCTTC
AGCTAAAGCAGCTATTGACTGGTTTGATGGTAAAGAATTCTCCGGAAATCCTATCAAGGTCTCATTTGCT
ACTCGCCGGGCAGACTTTAATCGGGGTGGTGGCAATGGTCGTGGAGGCCGAGGGCGAGGAGGACCCATGG
GCCGTGGAGGCTATGGAGGTGGTGGCAGTGGTGGTGGTGGCCGAGGAGGATTTCCCAGTGGAGGTGGTGG
CGGTGGAGGACAGCAGCGAGCTGGTGACTGGAAGTGTCCTAATCCCACCTGTGAGAATATGAACTTCTCT
TGGAGGAATGAATGCAACCAGTGTAAGGCCCCTAAACCAGATGGCCCAGGAGGGGGACCAGGTGGCTCTC
ACATGGGGGGTAACTACGGGGATGATCGTCGTGGTGGCAGAGGAGGCTATGATCGAGGCGGCTACCGGGG
CCGCGGCGGGGACCGTGGAGGCTTCCGAGGGGGCCGGGGTGGTGGGGACAGAGGTGGCTTTGGCCCTGGC
AAGATGGATTCCAGGGGTGAGCACAGACAGGATCGCAGGGAGAGGCCGTATA
Features (pLannotate 1.2.2; 16 found; start..end, strand, type, name):
      6..29      +  CDS            3xFLAG (fragment): three tandem FLAG® epitope tags
     45..764     +  CDS            EGFP: the original enhanced GFP (Yang et al., 1996) mammalian codon-optimized
    781..864     +  CDS            large T antigen (fragment): large T antigen from SV40 (simian virus 40)
    887..1008    +  polyA_signal   SV40 poly(A) signal: SV40 polyadenylation signal
   1042..1470    -  rep_origin     f1 ori (sequence partly withheld): f1 bacteriophage origin of replication; arrow indicates direction of (+) strand synthesis
   1497..1601    +  promoter       AmpR promoter: bla
   1603..1960    +  promoter       SV40 promoter: SV40 enhancer and early promoter
   1995..2789    +  CDS            NeoR/KanR: aminoglycoside phosphotransferase from Tn5; aph(3')-II (or nptII); confers resistance to neomycin, kanamycin, and G418 (Geneticin®)
   2810..2962    +  CDS            ble (fragment): BLE_KLEPN - Experimental evidence at protein level: Swiss-Prot protein existence level 1. Binding protein with a strong affinity to the bleomycin family of antibiotics. Binds to CL990; an antimitotic-antibiotic compound. From Klebsiella pneumoniae.
   3021..3068    +  polyA_signal   HSV TK poly(A) signal: herpes simplex virus thymidine kinase polyadenylation signal (Cole and Stacy, 1985)
   3159..3175    -  polyA_signal   bGH poly(A) signal (fragment): bovine growth hormone polyadenylation signal
   3397..3985    +  rep_origin     ori: high-copy-number ColE1/pMB1/pBR322/pUC origin of replication
   4160..4463    +  enhancer       CMV enhancer: human cytomegalovirus immediate early enhancer
   4464..4667    +  promoter       CMV promoter: human cytomegalovirus (CMV) immediate early promoter
   4708..4764    +  misc_feature   MCS: multiple cloning site
   4774..6351    +  CDS            FUS: FUS_HUMAN - Also known as TLS. Experimental evidence at protein level: Swiss-Prot protein existence level 1. DNA/RNA-binding protein that plays a role in various cellular processes such as transcription regulation, RNA splicing, RNA transport, DNA repair and damage response (PubMed:27731383). Binds to nascent pre-mRNAs and acts as a molecular mediator between RNA polymerase II and U1 small nuclear ribonucleoprotein thereby coupling transcription and splicing (PubMed:26124092). Binds also its own pre- mRNA and autoregulates its expression; this autoregulation mechanism is mediated by non-sense-
