[The description below was written by a language model from this plasmid's Addgene catalogue record and pLannotate feature annotations shown in this document.]
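Description:
pEGFP-N1-FUS/TLS-FLAGC is a mammalian expression plasmid of about 6.35 kb, built on pEGFP-N1-FLAG, a pEGFP-N1 derivative in which a FLAG epitope, together with an ATG and a strong Kozak sequence, was placed directly upstream of EGFP. It replicates in E. coli from a high-copy ColE1/pUC-type origin and also carries an f1 phage origin. A single NeoR/KanR (Tn5 aminoglycoside phosphotransferase) gene serves both hosts. A bacterial bla-type promoter drives it for kanamycin selection, and the SV40 enhancer/early promoter, with an HSV TK polyadenylation signal, drives it in mammalian cells to confer G418 resistance, which permits selection of stable transfectants.

The payload is the human FUS (TLS/HNRNPP2) coding sequence, cloned between BamHI and MluI downstream of the CMV immediate-early enhancer and promoter. In the circular map the FUS open reading frame runs to the end of the numbered sequence and continues across the origin into the FLAG tag and then EGFP, so the encoded protein is FUS-FLAG-EGFP with both tags at the C terminus. Transcription terminates at the SV40 poly(A) signal. The annotation software labels the tag as a 3xFLAG fragment, which is consistent with a single FLAG epitope. The short hits to large T antigen, ble and bGH poly(A) appear to be incidental backbone matches rather than functional elements.

FUS is a DNA/RNA-binding protein involved in transcription, splicing, RNA transport and the DNA damage response. The construct allows the tagged protein to be followed by fluorescence in living or fixed cells and detected or immunopurified through FLAG. The associated publication concerns the exclusion of RNA biogenesis factors from chromatin after DNA damage.
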