Addgene plasmid #60362: pEGFP-N1-FUS/TLS-FLAGC
Purpose: Plasmid for expression of FLAG-GFP tagged human FUS/TLS (C-terminal tag). Confers resistance to G418.
Depositing lab: Sébastien Britton & Patrick Calsou. Depositing organization: CNRS, Delegation Midi Pyrenees. Publication: DNA damage triggers SAF-A and RNA biogenesis factors exclusion from chromatin coupled to R-loops removal. Britton S, Dernoncourt E, Delteil C, Froment C, Schiltz O, Salles B, Frit P, Calsou P. Nucleic Acids Res. 2014 Oct 1;42(14):9047-62. doi: 10.1093/nar/gku601. Epub 2014 Jul 16. PubMed 25030905.
Backbone
  Vector backbone: pEGFP-N1-FLAG
  Backbone size w/o insert (bp): 4777
  Total vector size (bp): 6351
  Modifications to backbone: Insertion of a FLAG tag in front of GFP together with an ATG and a strong kozak sequence.
  Vector type: Mammalian Expression
  Selectable markers: Neomycin (select with G418)
Growth in bacteria
  Bacterial resistance: Kanamycin, 50 μg/mL
  Growth temperature: 37°C
  Growth strain: XL1 Blue
  Copy number: High Copy
Gene/Insert
  Gene/Insert name: FUS (alt names: TLS; POMP75; HNRNPP2)
  Species: H. sapiens (human)
  Insert size (bp): 1586
  GenBank ID: NM_004960.3
  Entrez Gene: FUS (a.k.a. ALS6, ETM4, FUS1, HNRNPP2, POMP75, TLS, altFUS)
  Promoter: CMV
  Tag / fusion protein: FLAG (C terminal on insert); GFP (C terminal on insert)
  Cloning method: Restriction Enzyme; 5′ cloning site BamHI (not destroyed); 3′ cloning site MluI (not destroyed)
  Sequencing primers: 5′ CMVpromoter forward; 3′ EGFP-N
Terms and licenses: Academic/Nonprofit Terms; Industry Terms: Not Available to Industry
How to cite: pEGFP-N1-FUS/TLS-FLAGC was a gift from Sébastien Britton & Patrick Calsou (Addgene plasmid # 60362 ; http://n2t.net/addgene:60362 ; RRID:Addgene_60362)
