>Addgene plasmid #60362 | pEGFP-N1-FUS/TLS-FLAGC | addgene partial sequence | sequence record 98490 | CMV-F 5'-CGCAAATGGGCGGTAGGCGTG-3'
AGCTGGTTTAGTGAACCGTCAGATCCGCTAGCGCTACCGGACTCAGATCTCGAGCTCAAGCTTCGAATTC
TGCAGTCGACGGTACCGCGGGCCCGGGATCCGCCGCCACCATGGCCTCAAACGATTATACCCAACAAGCA
ACCCAAAGCTATGGGGCCTACCCCACCCAGCCCGGGCAGGGCTATTCCCAGCAGAGCAGTCAGCCCTACG
GACAGCAGAGTTACAGTGGTTATAGCCAGTCCACGGACACTTCAGGCTATGGCCAGAGCAGCTATTCTTC
TTATGGCCAGAGCCAGAACACAGGCTATGGAACTCAGTCAACTCCCCAGGGATATGGCTCGACTGGCGGC
TATGGCAGTAGCCAGAGCTCCCAATCGTCTTACGGGCAGCAGTCCTCCTATCCTGGCTATGGCCAGCAGC
CAGCTCCCAGCAGCACCTCGGGAAGTTACGGTAGCAGTTCTCAGAGCAGCAGCTATGGGCAGCCCCAGAG
TGGGAGCTACAGCCAGCAGCCTAGCTATGGTGGACAGCAGCAAAGCTATGGACAGCAGCAAAGCTATAAT
CCCCCTCAGGGCTATGGACAGCAGAACCAGTACAACAGCAGCAGTGGTGGTGGAGGTGGAGGTGGAGGTG
GAGGTAACTATGGCCAAGATCAATCCTCCATGAGTAGTGGTGGTGGCAGTGGTGGCGGTTATGGCAATCA
AGACCAGAGTGGTGGAGGTGGCAGCGGTGGCTATGGACAGCAGGACCGTGGAGGCCGCGGCAGGGGTG
