>Addgene plasmid #60362 | pEGFP-N1-FUS/TLS-FLAGC | addgene partial sequence | sequence record 98495 | EGFP-N 5'-CGTCGCCGTCCAGCTCGACCAG-3'
CTCGCCCTTGCTCACCATGGTGGCGACCGGTGGCTTATCGTCGTCATCCTTGTAATCACGCGTATACGGC
CTCTCCCTGCGATCCTGTCTGTGCTCACCCCTGGAATCCATCTTGCCAGGGCCAAAGCCACCTCTGTCCC
CACCACCCCGGCCCCCTCGGAAGCCTCCACGGTCCCCGCCGCGGCCCCGGTAGCCGCCTCGATCATAGCC
TCCTCTGCCACCACGACGATCATCCCCGTAGTTACCCCCCATGTGAGAGCCACCTGGTCCCCCTCCTGGG
CCATCTGGTTTAGGGGCCTTACACTGGTTGCATTCATTCCTCCAAGAGAAGTTCATATTCTCACAGGTGG
GATTAGGACACTTCCAGTCACCAGCTCGCTGCTGTCCTCCACCGCCACCACCTCCACTGGGAAATCCTCC
TCGGCCACCACCACCACTGCCACCACCTCCATAGCCTCCACGGCCCATGGGTCCTCCTCGCCCTCGGCCT
CCACGACCATTGCCACCACCCCGATTAAAGTCTGCCCGGCGAGTAGCAAATGAGACCTTGATAGGATTTC
CGGAGAATTCTTTACCATCAAACCAGTCAATAGCTGCTTTAGCTGAAGGTGGGTCATCAAAAGAGACCGT
TGCCTCTCCCTTCAGCTTGCCAGTTTCCCTGTCTGTGTACAAATTAATCATGGGCTGTCCCGTTTTCTTG
TTTGTCTTAATAATACCAATCTGCTTGAAGTAATCAGCCACAGACTCAATTGTAACATTCTCACCCAGGC
CTTGCACAAAGATGGTGTTGTTGTCTGAATTATCCTGTTCGGAGTCATGACGTGATCCTTGGTCCCGAGG
GCCACCAAATTTATTGAAGCCACCACGGTCACTTCCGCCCATGCCACCTCTGCCTCCACGGC
