>Addgene plasmid #60362 | pEGFP-N1-FUS/TLS-FLAGC | addgene partial sequence | sequence record 98496 | SV40pA-R 5'-GAAATTTGTGATGCTATTGC-3'
AACAAGTTAACAACAACAATTGCATTCATTTTATGTTTCAGGTTCAGGGGGAGGTGTGGGAGGTTTTTTA
AAGCAAGTAAAACCTCTACAAATGTGGTATGGCTGATTATGATCTAGAGTCGCGGCCGCTTTACTTGTAC
AGCTCGTCCATGCCGAGAGTGATCCCGGCGGCGGTCACGAACTCCAGCAGGACCATGTGATCGCGCTTCT
CGTTGGGGTCTTTGCTCAGGGCGGACTGGGTGCTCAGGTAGTGGTTGTCGGGCAGCAGCACGGGGCCGTC
GCCGATGGGGGTGTTCTGCTGGTAGTGGTCGGCGAGCTGCACGCTGCCGTCCTCGATGTTGTGGCGGATC
TTGAAGTTCACCTTGATGCCGTTCTTCTGCTTGTCGGCCATGATATAGACGTTGTGGCTGTTGTAGTTGT
ACTCCAGCTTGTGCCCCAGGATGTTGCCGTCCTCCTTGAAGTCGATGCCCTTCAGCTCGATGCGGTTCAC
CAGGGTGTCGCCCTCGAACTTCACCTCGGCGCGGGTCTTGTAGTTGCCGTCGTCCTTGAAGAAGATGGTG
CGCTCCTGGACGTAGCCTTCGGGCATGGCGGACTTGAAGAAGTCGTGCTGCTTCATGTGGTCGGGGTAGC
GGCTGAAGCACTGCACGCCGTAGGTCAGGGTGGTCACGAGGGTGGGCCAGGGCACGGGCAGCTTGCCGGT
GGTGCAGATGAACTTCAGGGTCAGCTTGCCGTAGGTGGCATCGCCCTCGCCCTCGCCGGACACGCTGAAC
TTGTGGCCGTTTACGTCGCCGTCCAGCTCGACCAGGATGGGCACCACCCCGGTGAACAGCTCCTCGCCCT
TGCTCACCATGGTGGCGACCGGTGGCTTATCGTCGTCATCCTTGTAATCACGCGTATACGGCCTCTCCCT
GCGATCCTGTCTGTGCTCACCCCTGGAATCCATCTTGCCAGGGCCAAAGCCACCTCTGTCCCCACCACCC
CGGCCCCCTCGGAAGCCTCCA
